>Addgene plasmid #129801 | ORF18(R158A)-3xFLAG pCDNA4 | addgene full sequence | sequence record 257100 | Addgene NGS Result
GACGGATCGGGAGATCTCCCGATCCCCTATGGTGCACTCTCAGTACAATCTGCTCTGATGCCGCATAGTT
AAGCCAGTATCTGCTCCCTGCTTGTGTGTTGGAGGTCGCTGAGTAGTGCGCGAGCAAAATTTAAGCTACA
ACAAGGCAAGGCTTGACCGACAATTGCATGAAGAATCTGCTTAGGGTTAGGCGTTTTGCGCTGCTTCGCG
ATGTACGGGCCAGATATACGCGTTGACATTGATTATTGACTAGTTATTAATAGTAATCAATTACGGGGTC
ATTAGTTCATAGCCCATATATGGAGTTCCGCGTTACATAACTTACGGTAAATGGCCCGCCTGGCTGACCG
CCCAACGACCCCCGCCCATTGACGTCAATAATGACGTATGTTCCCATAGTAACGCCAATAGGGACTTTCC
ATTGACGTCAATGGGTGGAGTATTTACGGTAAACTGCCCACTTGGCAGTACATCAAGTGTATCATATGCC
AAGTACGCCCCCTATTGACGTCAATGACGGTAAATGGCCCGCCTGGCATTATGCCCAGTACATGACCTTA
TGGGACTTTCCTACTTGGCAGTACATCTACGTATTAGTCATCGCTATTACCATGGTGATGCGGTTTTGGC
AGTACATCAATGGGCGTGGATAGCGGTTTGACTCACGGGGATTTCCAAGTCTCCACCCCATTGACGTCAA
TGGGAGTTTGTTTTGGCACCAAAATCAACGGGACTTTCCAAAATGTCGTAACAACTCCGCCCCATTGACG
CAAATGGGCGGTAGGCGTGTACGGTGGGAGGTCTATATAAGCAGAGCTCTCCCTATCAGTGATAGAGATC
TCCCTATCAGTGATAGAGATCGTCGACGAGCTCGTTTAGTGAACCGTCAGATCGCCTGGAGACGCCATCC
ACGCTGTTTTGACCTCCATAGAAGACACCGGGACCGATCCAGCCTCCGGACTCTAGCGTTTAAACTTAAG
CTTGGTACCGAGCTCGGATCCACTAGTCCAGTGTGGTGGAATTCTGCAGATATGCTCGGAAAATACGTGT
GTGAGACCGAGCCGCTGAGCCCGGGGCTTAGGAGGCTCATGTGGCGCTTTTTGCAAAATAAGAATTTAAA
TACATTCCACGCCCAAGAGCTGCGTTTTATTCATTTGGTTCTCTGCAGGATGTACAATTTCGGTCTAAAT
GTGTACCTGTTAAGGGAGGCTACTGCCAATGCCGGGACCTACGACGAGGTGGTCCTGGGACGCAAGGTTC
CTGCGGAGGTGTGGAAGCTCGTGTACGATGGGCTCGAGGAGATGGGCGTGTCAAGTGAGATGCTGCTGTG
TGAGGCATACCGGGACAGCCTCTGGATGCACTTGAACGATAAGGTGGGGCTCTTGAGGGGCCTGGCGAAT
TATCTGTTTCACCGGCTAGGGGTCACCCACGACGTTCGCATCGCCCCGGAAAACCTGGTGGACGGAAACT
TTTTGTTTAATCTGGGAAGTGTGCTCCCCTGCGCGCTGCTCCTTGCGGCGGGCTACTGCCTCGCCTTTTG
GGGCAGCGATGAACACGAACGCTGGGTGCGCTTCTTCGCCCAGAAGCTTTTCATTTGCTACCTGATAGTC
TCCGGGCGTCTTATGACACAGAGGTCTCTGCTAGTTTGGGCCAGCGAAACGGGCTATCCCGGTCCGGTGG
AGGCAGTCTGTCGCGACATCCGCTCCATGTACGGCATACGAACGTATGCGGTCTCGGGTTATCTTCCGGC
TCCGTCCGAAGCGCAGCTGGCCTACCTTGGTGCGTTTAACAACAACGCGGTTTCAGATCCAGCACAGTGG
CGGCCGCTCGAGGGAGGCGGTGGAGCCGACTACAAGGACCACGACGGCGACTACAAGGACCACGACATCG
ACTACAAGGACGACGACGACAAGGGGCCCGTTTAAACCCGCTGATCAGCCTCGACTGTGCCTTCTAGTTG
CCAGCCATCTGTTGTTTGCCCCTCCCCCGTGCCTTCCTTGACCCTGGAAGGTGCCACTCCCACTGTCCTT
TCCTAATAAAATGAGGAAATTGCATCGCATTGTCTGAGTAGGTGTCATTCTATTCTGGGGGGTGGGGTGG
GGCAGGACAGCAAGGGGGAGGATTGGGAAGACAATAGCAGGCATGCTGGGGATGCGGTGGGCTCTATGGC
TTCTGAGGCGGAAAGAACCAGCTGGGGCTCTAGGGGGTATCCCC
[124 nt withheld, positions 2215-2338]
C
[91 nt withheld, positions 2340-2430]
A
[49 nt withheld, positions 2432-2480]
CCTTTGACGTTGGAGTCCACGTTCTTT
[37 nt withheld, positions 2508-2544]
ACCCTATCTCGGTCTATTCTTTTGATTTATAAGGGATTTTGCCGATTTCGGCCTATTGGTTAAAAAATGA
GCTGATTTAACAAAAATTTAACGCGAATTAATTCTGTGGAATGTGTGTCAGTTAGGGTGTGGAAAGTCCC
CAGGCTCCCCAGCAGGCAGAAGTATGCAAAGCATGCATCTCAATTAGTCAGCAACCAGGTGTGGAAAGTC
CCCAGGCTCCCCAGCAGGCAGAAGTATGCAAAGCATGCATCTCAATTAGTCAGCAACCATAGTCCCGCCC
CTAACTCCGCCCATCCCGCCCCTAACTCCGCCCAGTTCCGCCCATTCTCCGCCCCATGGCTGACTAATTT
TTTTTATTTATGCAGAGGCCGAGGCCGCCTCTGCCTCTGAGCTATTCCAGAAGTAGTGAGGAGGCTTTTT
TGGAGGCCTAGGCTTTTGCAAAAAGCTCCCGGGAGCTTGTATATCCATTTTCGGATCTGATCAGCACGTG
TTGACAATTAATCATCGGCATAGTATATCGGCATAGTATAATACGACAAGGTGAGGAACTAAACCATGGC
CAAGTTGACCAGTGCCGTTCCGGTGCTCACCGCGCGCGACGTCGCCGGAGCGGTCGAGTTCTGGACCGAC
CGGCTCGGGTTCTCCCGGGACTTCGTGGAGGACGACTTCGCCGGTGTGGTCCGGGACGACGTGACCCTGT
TCATCAGCGCGGTCCAGGACCAGGTGGTGCCGGACAACACCCTGGCCTGGGTGTGGGTGCGCGGCCTGGA
CGAGCTGTACGCCGAGTGGTCGGAGGTCGTGTCCACGAACTTCCGGGACGCCTCCGGGCCGGCCATGACC
GAGATCGGCGAGCAGCCGTGGGGGCGGGAGTTCGCCCTGCGCGACCCGGCCGGCAACTGCGTGCACTTCG
TGGCCGAGGAGCAGGACTGACACGTGCTACGAGATTTCGATTCCACCGCCGCCTTCTATGAAAGGTTGGG
CTTCGGAATCGTTTTCCGGGACGCCGGCTGGATGATCCTCCAGCGCGGGGATCTCATGCTGGAGTTCTTC
GCCCACCCCAACTTGTTTATTGCAGCTTATAATGGTTACAAATAAAGCAATAGCATCACAAATTTCACAA
ATAAAGCATTTTTTTCACTGCATTCTAGTTGTGGTTTGTCCAAACTCATCAATGTATCTTATCATGTCTG
TATACCGTCGACCTCTAGCTAGAGCTTGGCGTAATCATGGTCATAGCTGTTTCCTGTGTGAAATTGTTAT
CCGCTCACAATTCCACACAACATACGAGCCGGAAGCATAAAGTGTAAAGCCTGGGGTGCCTAATGAGTGA
GCTAACTCACATTAATTGCGTTGCGCTCACTGCCCGCTTTCCAGTCGGGAAACCTGTCGTGCCAGCTGCA
TTAATGAATCGGCCAACGCGCGGGGAGAGGCGGTTTGCGTATTGGGCGCTCTTCCGCTTCCTCGCTCACT
GACTCGCTGCGCTCGGTCGTTCGGCTGCGGCGAGCGGTATCAGCTCACTCAAAGGCGGTAATACGGTTAT
CCACAGAATCAGGGGATAACGCAGGAAAGAACATGTGAGCAAAAGGCCAGCAAAAGGCCAGGAACCGTAA
AAAGGCCGCGTTGCTGGCGTTTTTCCATAGGCTCCGCCCCCCTGACGAGCATCACAAAAATCGACGCTCA
AGTCAGAGGTGGCGAAACCCGACAGGACTATAAAGATACCAGGCGTTTCCCCCTGGAAGCTCCCTCGTGC
GCTCTCCTGTTCCGACCCTGCCGCTTACCGGATACCTGTCCGCCTTTCTCCCTTCGGGAAGCGTGGCGCT
TTCTCATAGCTCACGCTGTAGGTATCTCAGTTCGGTGTAGGTCGTTCGCTCCAAGCTGGGCTGTGTGCAC
GAACCCCCCGTTCAGCCCGACCGCTGCGCCTTATCCGGTAACTATCGTCTTGAGTCCAACCCGGTAAGAC
ACGACTTATCGCCACTGGCAGCAGCCACTGGTAACAGGATTAGCAGAGCGAGGTATGTAGGCGGTGCTAC
AGAGTTCTTGAAGTGGTGGCCTAACTACGGCTACACTAGAAGAACAGTATTTGGTATCTGCGCTCTGCTG
AAGCCAGTTACCTTCGGAAAAAGAGTTGGTAGCTCTTGATCCGGCAAACAAACCACCGCTGGTAGCGGTG
GTTTTTTTGTTTGCAAGCAGCAGATTACGCGCAGAAAAAAAGGATCTCAAGAAGATCCTTTGATCTTTTC
TACGGGGTCTGACGCTCAGTGGAACGAAAACTCACGTTAAGGGATTTTGGTCATGAGATTATCAAAAAGG
ATCTTCACCTAGATCCTTTTAAATTAAAAATGAAGTTTTAAATCAATCTAAAGTATATATGAGTAAACTT
GGTCTGACAGTTACCAATGCTTAATCAGTGAGGCACCTATCTCAGCGATCTGTCTATTTCGTTCATCCAT
AGTTGCCTGACTCCCCGTCGTGTAGATAACTACGATACGGGAGGGCTTACCATCTGGCCCCAGTGCTGCA
ATGATACCGCGAGACCCACGCTCACCGGCTCCAGATTTATCAGCAATAAACCAGCCAGCCGGAAGGGCCG
AGCGCAGAAGTGGTCCTGCAACTTTATCCGCCTCCATCCAGTCTATTAATTGTTGCCGGGAAGCTAGAGT
AAGTAGTTCGCCAGTTAATAGTTTGCGCAACGTTGTTGCCATTGCTACAGGCATCGTGGTGTCACGCTCG
TCGTTTGGTATGGCTTCATTCAGCTCCGGTTCCCAACGATCAAGGCGAGTTACATGATCCCCCATGTTGT
GCAAAAAAGCGGTTAGCTCCTTCGGTCCTCCGATCGTTGTCAGAAGTAAGTTGGCCGCAGTGTTATCACT
CATGGTTATGGCAGCACTGCATAATTCTCTTACTGTCATGCCATCCGTAAGATGCTTTTCTGTGACTGGT
GAGTACTCAACCAAGTCATTCTGAGAATAGTGTATGCGGCGACCGAGTTGCTCTTGCCCGGCGTCAATAC
GGGATAATACCGCGCCACATAGCAGAACTTTAAAAGTGCTCATCATTGGAAAACGTTCTTCGGGGCGAAA
ACTCTCAAGGATCTTACCGCTGTTGAGATCCAGTTCGATGTAACCCACTCGTGCACCCAACTGATCTTCA
GCATCTTTTACTTTCACCAGCGTTTCTGGGTGAGCAAAAACAGGAAGGCAAAATGCCGCAAAAAAGGGAA
TAAGGGCGACACGGAAATGTTGAATACTCATACTCTTCCTTTTTCAATATTATTGAAGCATTTATCAGGG
TTATTGTCTCATGAGCGGATACATATTTGAATGTATTTAGAAAAATAAACAAATAGGGGTTCCGCGCACA
TTTCCCCGAAAAGTGCCACCTGACGTC
Features (pLannotate 1.2.2; 23 found; start..end, strand, type, name):
     28..80      -  misc_feature   bom (fragment): basis of mobility region from pBR322
    235..614     +  enhancer       CMV enhancer: human cytomegalovirus immediate early enhancer
    615..818     +  promoter       CMV promoter: human cytomegalovirus (CMV) immediate early promoter
    820..839     +  promoter       PLtetO-1 promoter (fragment): modified phage lambda PL promoter with tet operator sites (Lutz and Bujard, 1997)
    841..860     +  promoter       PLtetO-1 promoter (fragment): modified phage lambda PL promoter with tet operator sites (Lutz and Bujard, 1997)
    868..901     +  promoter       TRE3GV promoter (fragment): 3rd-generation Tet-responsive promoter that can be activated by binding of Tet-On® 3G, optimized for retroviral and lentiviral vectors
   1032..1802    +  CDS            ORF18: UL79_HHV8P - Protein inferred from homology: Swiss-Prot protein existence level 3. Plays a role in the expression of late transcripts bridging viral DNA replication and late gene expression during infection. From Human herpesvirus 8 type P (isolate GK18) (HHV-8) (Kaposi's sarcoma-associated herpesvirus).
   1893..1913    +  CDS            FLAG (fragment): FLAG® epitope tag, followed by an enterokinase cleavage site
   1945..2169    +  polyA_signal   bGH poly(A) signal: bovine growth hormone polyadenylation signal
   2173..2194    +  promoter       SV40 promoter (fragment): SV40 enhancer and early promoter
   2215..2643    +  rep_origin     f1 ori (sequence partly withheld): f1 bacteriophage origin of replication; arrow indicates direction of (+) strand synthesis
   2657..2986    +  promoter       SV40 promoter: SV40 enhancer and early promoter
   3034..3081    +  promoter       EM7 promoter: synthetic bacterial promoter&nbsp
   3100..3474    +  CDS            BleoR: antibiotic-binding protein; Sh ble from Streptoalloteichus hindustanus; confers resistance to bleomycin, phleomycin, and Zeocin™
   3484..3609    +  CDS            ble (fragment): BLE_KLEPN - Experimental evidence at protein level: Swiss-Prot protein existence level 1. Binding protein with a strong affinity to the bleomycin family of antibiotics. Binds to CL990; an antimitotic-antibiotic compound. From Klebsiella pneumoniae.
   3604..3725    +  polyA_signal   SV40 poly(A) signal: SV40 polyadenylation signal
   3798..3814    -  protein_bind   lac operator: The lac repressor binds to the lac operator to inhibit transcription in E. coli. This inhibition can be relieved by adding lactose or isopropyl-β-D-thiogalactopyranoside (IPTG). lac repressor encoded by lacI
   3822..3852    -  promoter       lac promoter: promoter for the E. coli lac operon
   3867..3888    -  protein_bind   CAP binding site: CAP binding activates transcription in the presence of cAMP. E. coli catabolite activator protein
   3901..3993    -  CDS            lacI (fragment): lac repressor; lacI; The lac repressor binds to the lac operator to inhibit transcription in E. coli. This inhibition can be relieved by adding lactose or isopropyl-β-D-thiogalactopyranoside (IPTG).
   4176..4764    -  rep_origin     ori: high-copy-number ColE1/pMB1/pBR322/pUC origin of replication
   4935..5795    -  CDS            AmpR: β-lactamase; bla; confers resistance to ampicillin, carbenicillin, and related antibiotics
   5796..5900    -  promoter       AmpR promoter: bla
