[The description below was written by a language model from this plasmid's Addgene catalogue record and pLannotate feature annotations shown in this document.]
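Description:
ORF18(R158A)-3xFLAG pCDNA4 is a mammalian expression plasmid of about 5.9 kb, built on the pcDNA4/TO backbone. It expresses a point mutant of ORF18 from Kaposi's sarcoma-associated herpesvirus (HHV-8). It replicates in E. coli from a high-copy ColE1/pUC-type origin and is selected with ampicillin through the bla gene and its native promoter. An f1 origin is also present. A second marker cassette places the Sh ble bleomycin/Zeocin resistance gene under both the SV40 early promoter and the bacterial EM7 promoter, followed by an SV40 polyadenylation signal. This arrangement would allow selection of stably transfected mammalian cells.

The expression cassette uses the CMV immediate-early enhancer and promoter. Two short elements just downstream are annotated as tet operator-containing fragments, consistent with the tandem TetO sites of the /TO backbone. These sites make transcription tetracycline-regulatable in cells that supply the Tet repressor and leave it constitutive in cells that do not. The 771 bp ORF18 coding sequence follows, with arginine 158 changed to alanine, and it is fused at its C terminus to a backbone-encoded 3xFLAG epitope. The feature table detects only one FLAG fragment in this region. A bovine growth hormone poly(A) signal ends the transcript.

ORF18 is annotated as a UL79-family protein that helps link viral DNA replication to late gene expression. The associated study examined the ORF18–ORF30 interaction and its requirement for KSHV late gene expression. The plasmid therefore suits transfection experiments that compare this mutant with wild-type protein, using the FLAG tag for detection or immunoprecipitation. The record does not state the specific effect of the R158A substitution.
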