Addgene plasmid #129801: ORF18(R158A)-3xFLAG pCDNA4
Purpose: Expresses KSHV ORF18 (R158A) with Cterm 3xFLAG tag in mammalian cells
Depositing lab: Britt Glaunsinger. Depositing organization: University of California, Berkeley. Publication: The interaction between ORF18 and ORF30 is required for late gene expression in Kaposi's sarcoma-associated herpesvirus. Castaneda AF, Glaunsinger BA. J Virol. 2018 Oct 10. pii: JVI.01488-18. doi: 10.1128/JVI.01488-18. PubMed 30305361.
Backbone
  Vector backbone: pcDNA4/TO
  Backbone size w/o insert (bp): 5168
  Total vector size (bp): 5928
  Vector type: Mammalian Expression
Growth in bacteria
  Bacterial resistance: Ampicillin, 100 μg/mL
  Growth temperature: 37°C
  Growth strain: DH5alpha
  Copy number: High Copy
Gene/Insert
  Gene/Insert name: ORF18
  Species: Kaposi's sarcoma-associated herpesvirus (HHV-8)
  Insert size (bp): 771
  Mutation: changed Arginine 158 to Alanine
  Entrez Gene: ORF18 (a.k.a. HHV8GK18_gp22)
  Promoter: CMV
  Tag / fusion protein: 3xFLAG (C terminal on backbone)
  Cloning method: Ligation Independent Cloning
  Sequencing primers: 5′ CGCAAATGGGCGGTAGGCGTG; 3′ TAGAAGGCACAGTCGAGG
Terms and licenses: Academic/Nonprofit Terms; Industry Terms: Not Available to Industry
How to cite: ORF18(R158A)-3xFLAG pCDNA4 was a gift from Britt Glaunsinger (Addgene plasmid # 129801 ; http://n2t.net/addgene:129801 ; RRID:Addgene_129801)
